Addgene plasmid #71865: pLJM60-FLAG-SLC38A9.1 Y71A
Purpose: lentiviral stable expression
Depositing lab: David Sabatini. Depositing organization: Whitehead Institute for Biomedical Research. Publication: Metabolism. Lysosomal amino acid transporter SLC38A9 signals arginine sufficiency to mTORC1. Wang S, Tsun ZY, Wolfson RL, Shen K, Wyant GA, Plovanich ME, Yuan ED, Jones TD, Chantranupong L, Comb W, Wang T, Bar-Peled L, Zoncu R, Straub C, Kim C, Park J, Sabatini BL, Sabatini DM. Science. 2015 Jan 9;347(6218):188-94. doi: 10.1126/science.1257132. Epub 2015 Jan 7. PubMed 25567906.
Backbone
  Vector backbone: pLJM60
  Backbone size w/o insert (bp): 8613
  Total vector size (bp): 10299
  Vector type: Mammalian Expression, Lentiviral
  Selectable markers: Puromycin
Growth in bacteria
  Bacterial resistance: Ampicillin, 100 μg/mL
  Growth temperature: 37°C
  Growth strain: NEB Stable
  Copy number: Unknown
Gene/Insert
  Gene/Insert name: SLC38A9.1 (alt name: URLC11)
  Species: H. sapiens (human)
  Insert size (bp): 1686
  Mutation: codon optimized, Tyrosine 71 mutated to Alanine
  GenBank ID: NM_173514.3
  Entrez Gene: SLC38A9 (a.k.a. URLC11)
  Promoter: CMV
  Tag / fusion protein: FLAG (N terminal on backbone)
  Cloning method: Restriction Enzyme; 5′ cloning site Sal1 (not destroyed); 3′ cloning site Not1 (not destroyed)
  Sequencing primers: 5′ pLJM-F ATGTCGTAACAACTCCGCCCCATT; 3′ pLJM-R TAGTTTGTATGTCTGTTGCTATTA
Terms and licenses: Academic/Nonprofit Terms; Industry Terms: Not Available to Industry
How to cite: pLJM60-FLAG-SLC38A9.1 Y71A was a gift from David Sabatini (Addgene plasmid # 71865 ; http://n2t.net/addgene:71865 ; RRID:Addgene_71865)
