[The description below was written by a language model from this plasmid's Addgene catalogue record.]
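Description:
pLJM60-FLAG-SLC38A9.1 Y71A is a lentiviral transfer plasmid for stable expression of a mutant human amino acid transporter in mammalian cells. It is built on the pLJM60 backbone (about 8.6 kb without insert, roughly 10.3 kb in total), is propagated in bacteria under ampicillin selection, and carries a puromycin marker for selecting transduced mammalian cells. No feature table is provided, so the origin of replication, the viral elements (LTRs, packaging signal and so on) and the promoter driving puromycin resistance are not itemised in the record. The recommended recombination-deficient bacterial host is consistent with the repeat-containing nature of lentiviral vectors.

The payload is a codon-optimised, approximately 1.7 kb open reading frame encoding isoform 1 of human SLC38A9 (also called URLC11), inserted between SalI and NotI sites that both remain intact. Expression is driven by a CMV promoter, and the backbone supplies an N-terminal FLAG epitope, which allows detection or immunoprecipitation of the protein with anti-FLAG reagents. The coding sequence carries a point mutation replacing tyrosine 71 with alanine.

The stated purpose is lentiviral stable expression. The associated publication identifies SLC38A9 as a lysosomal amino acid transporter that signals arginine sufficiency to mTORC1, so the construct is presumably used alongside the wild-type version to test how this residue contributes to that function. The record itself does not state the specific functional consequence of the Y71A substitution.
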