>Addgene plasmid #71865 | pLJM60-FLAG-SLC38A9.1 Y71A | depositor partial sequence | sequence record 133390 | insert
ATGGCTAACATGAACAGTGACTCAAGACATCTGGGAACAAGCGAGGTGGACCACGAGCGGGACCCTGGCC
CTATGAACATTCAGTTTGAGCCCTCCGACCTGCGGTCTAAGAGACCCTTCTGCATCGAACCTACCAACAT
TGTGAACGTCAATCACGTGATCCAGAGGGTCAGTGATCATGCATCAGCCATGAATAAGCGAATTCACTAC
GCCTCCCGGCTGACCACACCCGCTGACAAAGCACTGATCGCCCCTGATCATGTGGTCCCAGCACCCGAGG
AATGTTACGTGTATAGCCCTCTGGGATCCGCCTACAAGCTGCAGAGCTACACCGAGGGGTATGGAAAAAA
CACATCCCTGGTGACTATTTTTATGATCTGGAATACCATGATGGGGACAAGTATTCTGTCAATCCCATGG
GGAATCAAGCAGGCCGGGTTCACTACCGGAATGTGCGTGATCATTCTGATGGGCCTGCTGACCCTGTACT
GCTGTTATAGGGTGGTCAAATCTCGCACAATGATGTTTTCACTGGACACAACTAGCTGGGAGTACCCCGA
TGTGTGTCGGCACTATTTTGGAAGCTTCGGCCAGTGGAGCTCCCTGCTGTTCAGCCTGGTGTCCCTGATT
GGCGCTATGATCGTGTACTGGGTCCTGATGAGCAACTTCCTGTTTAATACCGGGAAGTTCATCTTTAACT
TCATCCACCATATCAACGACACCGATACAATCCTGTCTACAAACAATAGTAACCCTGTGATTTGCCCATC
TGCCGGAAGTGGCGGGCATCCAGACAACTCTAGTATGATCTTTTACGCTAATGATACTGGCGCACAGCAG
TTCGAGAAGTGGTGGGACAAAAGCAGAACCGTGCCCTTTTATCTGGTCGGCCTGCTGCTGCCTCTGCTGA
ACTTTAAGTCCCCATCTTTCTTTAGTAAATTCAATATCCTGGGGACAGTGTCAGTCCTGTACCTGATTTT
TCTGGTGACTTTCAAAGCAGTCCGCCTGGGATTCCACCTGGAATTTCATTGGTTCATCCCAACTGAGTTC
TTTGTGCCCGAAATTCGATTTCAGTTCCCACAGCTGACTGGAGTGCTGACCCTGGCCTTCTTTATCCACA
ATTGCATCATTACACTGCTGAAGAACAATAAGAAACAGGAGAACAATGTGCGGGACCTGTGTATCGCTTA
TATGCTGGTCACTCTGACCTACCTGTATATTGGGGTGCTGGTCTTTGCATCATTCCCTAGCCCCCCTCTG
TCTAAAGATTGTATCGAACAGAACTTTCTGGACAATTTCCCATCAAGCGATACACTGAGTTTCATTGCCA
GAATCTTTCTGCTGTTCCAGATGATGACTGTGTACCCCCTGCTGGGGTATCTGGCTAGGGTCCAGCTGCT
GGGCCACATTTTTGGGGATATCTACCCTAGCATTTTCCATGTGCTGATCCTGAACCTGATCATTGTGGGC
GCCGGGGTCATCATGGCTTGCTTCTACCCTAATATTGGAGGCATCATTAGGTATTCCGGAGCCGCTTGTG
GCCTGGCTTTTGTGTTCATCTACCCATCCCTGATCTACATCATTTCTCTGCACCAGGAGGAACGCCTGAC
CTGGCCCAAGCTGATCTTTCATGTGTTCATCATTATCCTGGGCGTGGCAAACCTGATTGTCCAGTTCTTT
ATGTGA
