>Addgene plasmid #71865 | pLJM60-FLAG-SLC38A9.1 Y71A | addgene partial sequence | sequence record 135250 | hGata4-rev 5'-ATTGTGGATGAATACTGCC-3'
CGGCCGCTCACATAAAGAACTGGACAATCAGGTTTGCCACGCCCAGGATAATGATGAACACATGAAAGAT
CAGCTTGGGCCAGGTCAGGCGTTCCTCCTGGTGCAGAGAAATGATGTAGATCAGGGATGGGTAGATGAAC
ACAAAAGCCAGGCCACAAGCGGCTCCGGAATACCTAATGATGCCTCCAATATTAGGGTAGAAGCAAGCCA
TGATGACCCCGGCGCCCACAATGATCAGGTTCAGGATCAGCACATGGAAAATGCTAGGGTAGATATCCCC
AAAAATGTGGCCCAGCAGCTGGACCCTAGCCAGATACCCCAGCAGGGGGTACACAGTCATCATCTGGAAC
AGCAGAAAGATTCTGGCAATGAAACTCAGTGTATCGCTTGATGGGAAATTGTCCAGAAAGTTCTGTTCGA
TACAATCTTTAGACAGAGGGGGGCTAGGGAATGATGCAAAGACCAGCACCCCAATATACAGGTAGGTCAG
AGTGACCAGCATATAAGCGATACACAGGTCCCGCACATTGTTCTCCTGTTTCTTATTGTTCTTCAGCAGT
GTAATGATGCAATTGTGGATAAAGAAGGCCAGGGTCAGCACTCCAGTCAGCTGTGGGAACTGAAATCGAA
TTTCGGGCACAAAGAACTCAGTTGGGATGAACCAATGAAATTCCAGGTGGAATCCCAGGCGGACTGCTTT
GAAAGTCACCAGAAAAATCAGGTACAGGACTGACACTGTCCCCAGGATATTGAATTTACTAAAGAAAGAT
GGGGACTTAAAGTTCAGCAGAGGCAGCAGCAGGCCGACCAGATAAAAGGG
