>Addgene plasmid #71865 | pLJM60-FLAG-SLC38A9.1 Y71A | addgene partial sequence | sequence record 135252 | CMV-F 5'-CGCAAATGGGCGGTAGGCGTG-3'
CTCGTTTAGTGAACCGTCAGATCGCCTGGAGACGCCATCCACGCTGTTTTGACCTCCATAGAAGACACCG
GGACCGATCCAGCCTCCGCGGCCGGGAACGGTGCATTGGAACGCGGATTCCCCGTGCCAAGAGTGACGTA
AGTACCGCCTATAGAGTCTATAGGCCCACCCCCTTGGCTTCGTTAGAACGCGGCTACAATTAATACATAA
CCTTATGTATCATACACATACGATTTAGGTGACACTATAGAATAACATCCACTTTGCCTTTCTCTCCACA
GGTGTCCACTCCCAGGTCCAACTGCACCTCGGTTCTATCGATTGAATTCACCATGGAAATGGACTACAAG
GATGACGATGACAAGGGTGGTGGTGGTGGTGCGTCGACAATGGCTAACATGAACAGTGACTCAAGACATC
TGGGAACAAGCGAGGTGGACCACGAGCGGGACCCTGGCCCTATGAACATTCAGTTTGAGCCCTCCGACCT
GCGGTCTAAGAGACCCTTCTGCATCGAACCTACCAACATTGTGAACGTCAATCACGTGATCCAGAGGGTC
AGTGATCATGCATCAGCCATGAATAAGCGAATTCACTACGCCTCCCGGCTGACCACACCCGCTGACAAAG
CACTGATCGCCCCTGATCATGTGGTCCCAGCACCCGAGGAATGTTACGTGTATAGCCCTCTGGGATCCGC
CTACAAGCTGCAGAGCTACACCGAGGGGTATGGAAAAAACACATCCCTGGTGACTATTTTTATGATCTGG
AATACCATGATGGGGACAAGTATTCTGTCAATCCCATGGGGAATCAAGCAGGCCGGGTTCACTACCGGAA
TGTGCGTGATCATTCTGATGGGCCTGCTGACCCTGTACTGCTGTTATAGGGTGGTCAAATCTCGCACAAT
GATGTTTTCACTGGACACAACTAGCTGGGAGTACCCCGATGTGTGTCGGCACTATTTTGGAAGCTTCGGC
CAGTG
